Addgene plasmid #103994: pEB1-mClover3
Purpose: Plasmid encoding mClover3
Depositing lab: Philippe Cluzel. Depositing organization: Harvard University. Publication: Systematic characterization of maturation time of fluorescent proteins in living cells. Balleza E, Kim JM, Cluzel P. Nat Methods. 2018 Jan;15(1):47-51. doi: 10.1038/nmeth.4509. Epub 2017 Nov 20. PubMed 29320486.
Backbone
  Vector backbone: pEB1
  Backbone size w/o insert (bp): 3674
  Total vector size (bp): 4391
  Modifications to backbone: Derived from pUA66. Inserted constitutive promoter proC. Replaced original insert with FP of interest.
  Vector type: Bacterial Expression ; Low copy
Growth in bacteria
  Bacterial resistance: Kanamycin, 50 μg/mL
  Growth temperature: 37°C
  Growth strain: MG1655
  Copy number: Low Copy
Gene/Insert
  Gene/Insert name: mClover3
  Species: Synthetic
  Insert size (bp): 717
  Mutation: Mutations relative to wild-type GFP (S30R, Y39N, S65G, Q69A, F99S, N105T, Y145F, N149Y, M153T, G160C, V163A, I171V, T203H, A206K)
  Promoter: proC
  Cloning method: Gibson Cloning
  Sequencing primers: 5′ GCGTATCACGAGGCCCTTTC; 3′ AAAGGGAAAACTGTCCATATGCAC
Terms and licenses: Academic/Nonprofit Terms; Industry Terms: Not Available to Industry
Depositor comments: This FP derives from wtGFP. In this plasmid, the FP is coded with the original wtGFP nucleotide coding sequence except where mutations specific to the FP occur (see map). Please see "Notes On Plasmids In This Collection" document for further details and references.
How to cite: pEB1-mClover3 was a gift from Philippe Cluzel (Addgene plasmid # 103994 ; http://n2t.net/addgene:103994 ; RRID:Addgene_103994)
