[The description below was written by a language model from this plasmid's Addgene catalogue record and pLannotate feature annotations shown in this document.]
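Description:
pEB1-mClover3 is a low-copy bacterial expression plasmid of about 4.4 kb that constitutively produces the green/yellow fluorescent protein mClover3 in Escherichia coli. Its pEB1 backbone derives from the pUA66 reporter vector, modified by insertion of the constitutive proC promoter and by replacement of the original insert with the fluorescent protein of interest using Gibson assembly. Replication depends on the pSC101 origin together with the plasmid-encoded Rep101 (RepA) initiator protein, which keeps copy number low. Selection is by kanamycin through a neo/nptII aminoglycoside phosphotransferase gene, which is followed by a lambda t0 terminator. A short fragment annotated as Tn5 transposase lies next to the resistance gene and is most likely a remnant of the Tn5-derived kanamycin cassette rather than a functional element.

The payload is a 717 bp mClover3 coding sequence, followed by a small remnant of a pUC-type multiple cloning site and the rrnB T1 transcription terminator. The proC promoter is stated in the catalogue record but is not annotated in the feature table. mClover3 is described here as a set of fourteen substitutions relative to wild-type Aequorea GFP, including S65G, Q69A, T203H and the monomerising A206K. The depositor notes that the original wild-type GFP nucleotide sequence was retained everywhere except at the mutated codons, so members of the plasmid collection differ minimally at the DNA level. No tags or fusion partners are recorded. The plasmid belongs to a collection built for systematic measurement of fluorescent protein maturation times in living cells, with MG1655 listed as the host strain. Stable, low-level constitutive expression from a uniform vector context allows direct comparison between fluorescent proteins.
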