Features (pLannotate 1.2.2; 8 found; start..end, strand, type, name):
    290..409     -  CDS            tnpA (fragment): TN5P_ECOLX - Also known as tnp. Experimental evidence at protein level: Swiss-Prot protein existence level 1. Mediates transposition of transposon Tn5 by a 'cut and paste' mechanism. First, the monomeric transposase binds the 19 bp inverted DNA repeats flanking the transposon. Then, dimerization of the DNA- bound transposase creates a synaptic DNA complex. After nicking of the first DNA strand, excision of the transposon proceeds through a series of intermediates. The transposase then mediates the insertion of the transposon at a new site by strand transfer. The activity of the wild- type tran
    643..1353    +  CDS            mClover3: mClover3 is a basic (constitutively fluorescent) green/yellow fluorescent protein published in 2016, derived from Aequorea victoria. It is reported to be a rapidly-maturing monomer with high acid sensitivity.
   1364..1383    +  misc_feature   MCS (fragment): pUC18/19 multiple cloning site
   1394..1480    +  terminator     rrnB T1 terminator: Escherichia coli rrnB; transcription terminator T1 from the E. coli rrnB gene
   2018..2968    -  CDS            Rep101: RepA protein needed for replication with the pSC101 origin; rep101
   3016..3238    -  rep_origin     pSC101 ori: low-copy replication origin that requires the Rep101 protein
   3730..3824    -  terminator     lambda t0 terminator: transcription terminator from phage lambda
   3858..258     -  CDS            neo (across the origin): KKA2_KLEPN - Also known as kan, nptII. Experimental evidence at protein level: Swiss-Prot protein existence level 1. Resistance to kanamycin, neomycin, paromomycin, ribostamycin, butirosin and gentamicin B. From Klebsiella pneumoniae.
>Addgene plasmid #103994 | pEB1-mClover3 | addgene full sequence | sequence record 200469 | Addgene NGS Result
TTCAGTGACAACGTCGAGCACAGCTGCGCAAGGAACGCCCGTCGTGGCCAGCCACGATAGCCGCGCTGCC
TCGTCCTGCAGTTCATTCAGGGCACCGGACAGGTCGGTCTTGACAAAAAGAACCGGGCGCCCCTGCGCTG
ACAGCCGGAACACGGCGGCATCAGAGCAGCCGATTGTCTGTTGTGCCCAGTCATAGCCGAATAGCCTCTC
CACCCAAGCGGCCGGAGAACCTGCGTGCAATCCATCTTGTTCAATCATGCGAAACGATCCTCATCCTGTC
TCTTGATCAGATCTTGATCCCCTGCGCCATCAGATCCTTGGCGGCAAGAAAGCCATCCAGTTTACTTTGC
AGGGCTTCCCAACCTTACCAGAGGGCGCCCCAGCTGGCAATTCCGACGTCTAAGAAACCATTATTATCAT
GACATTAACCTATAAAAATAGGCGTATCACGAGGCCCTTTCGTCTTCACCACAGCTAACACCACGTCGTC
CCTATCTGCTGCCCTAGGTCTATGAGTGGTTGCTGGATAACTTTACGGGCATGCATAAGGCTCGTATGAT
ATATTCAGGGAGACCACAACGGTTTCCCTCTACAAATAATTTTGTTTAACTTTTCTAGATTTAAGAAGGA
GATATACATATGAGTAAAGGAGAAGAACTTTTCACTGGAGTTGTCCCAATTCTTGTTGAATTAGATGGTG
ATGTTAATGGGCACAAATTTTCTGTCAGAGGAGAGGGTGAAGGTGATGCAACAAACGGAAAACTTACCCT
TAAATTTATTTGCACTACTGGAAAACTACCTGTTCCATGGCCAACACTTGTCACTACTTTCGGTTATGGT
GTTGCATGCTTTTCAAGATACCCAGATCATATGAAACAGCATGACTTTTTCAAGAGTGCCATGCCCGAAG
GTTATGTACAGGAAAGAACTATATCTTTCAAAGATGACGGGACCTACAAGACACGTGCTGAAGTCAAGTT
TGAAGGTGATACCCTTGTTAATAGAATCGAGTTAAAAGGTATTGATTTTAAAGAAGATGGAAACATTCTT
GGACACAAATTGGAATACAACTTTAACTCACACTATGTATACATCACGGCAGACAAACAAAAGAATTGCA
TCAAAGCTAACTTCAAAATTAGACACAACGTTGAAGATGGAAGCGTTCAACTAGCAGACCATTATCAACA
AAATACTCCAATTGGCGATGGCCCTGTCCTTTTACCAGACAACCATTACCTGTCCCACCAATCTAAGCTT
TCGAAAGATCCCAACGAAAAGAGAGACCACATGGTCCTTCTTGAGTTTGTAACAGCTGCTGGGATTACAC
ATGGCATGGATGAACTATACAAATAAATGTCCAGACCTGCAGGCATGCAAGCTCTAGAGGCATCAAATAA
AACGAAAGGCTCAGTCGAAAGACTGGGCCTTTCGTTTTATCTGTTGTTTGTCGGTGAACGCTCTCCTGAG
TAGGACAAATCCGCCGCCCTAGACCTAGGGTACGGGTTTTGCTGCCCGCAAACGGGCTGTTCTGGTGTTG
CTAGTTTGTTATCAGAATCGCAGATCCGGCTTCAGCCGGTTTGCCGGCTGAAAGCGCTATTTCTTCCAGA
ATTGCCATGATTTTTTCCCCACGGGAGGCGTCACTGGCTCCCGTGTTGTCGGCAGCTTTGATTCGATAAG
CAGCATCGCCTGTTTCAGGCTGTCTATGTGTGACTGTTGAGCTGTAACAAGTTGTCTCAGGTGTTCAATT
TCATGTTCTAGTTGCTTTGTTTTACTGGTTTCACCTGTTCTATTAGGTGTTACATGCTGTTCATCTGTTA
CATTGTCGATCTGTTCATGGTGAACAGCTTTGAATGCACCAAAAACTCGTAAAAGCTCTGATGTATCTAT
CTTTTTTACACCGTTTTCATCTGTGCATATGGACAGTTTTCCCTTTGATATGTAACGGTGAACAGTTGTT
CTACTTTTGTTTGTTAGTCTTGATGCTTCACTGATAGATACAAGAGCCATAAGAACCTCAGATCCTTCCG
TATTTAGCCAGTATGTTCTCTAGTGTGGTTCGTTGTTTTTGCGTGAGCCATGAGAACGAACCATTGAGAT
CATACTTACTTTGCATGTCACTCAAAAATTTTGCCTCAAAACTGGTGAGCTGAATTTTTGCAGTTAAAGC
ATCGTGTAGTGTTTTTCTTAGTCCGTTATGTAGGTAGGAATCTGATGTAATGGTTGTTGGTATTTTGTCA
CCATTCATTTTTATCTGGTTGTTCTCAAGTTCGGTTACGAGATCCATTTGTCTATCTAGTTCAACTTGGA
AAATCAACGTATCAGTCGGGCGGCCTCGCTTATCAACCACCAATTTCATATTGCTGTAAGTGTTTAAATC
TTTACTTATTGGTTTCAAAACCCATTGGTTAAGCCTTTTAAACTCATGGTAGTTATTTTCAAGCATTAAC
ATGAACTTAAATTCATCAAGGCTAATCTCTATATTTGCCTTGTGAGTTTTCTTTTGTGTTAGTTCTTTTA
ATAACCACTCATAAATCCTCATAGAGTATTTGTTTTCAAAAGACTTAACATGTTCCAGATTATATTTTAT
GAATTTTTTTAACTGGAAAAGATAAGGCAATATCTCTTCACTAAAAACTAATTCTAATTTTTCGCTTGAG
AACTTGGCATAGTTTGTCCACTGGAAAATCTCAAAGCCTTTAACCAAAGGATTCCTGATTTCCACAGTTC
TCGTCATCAGCTCTCTGGTTGCTTTAGCTAATACACCATAAGCATTTTCCCTACTGATGTTCATCATCTG
AGCGTATTGGTTATAAGTGAACGATACCGTCCGTTCTTTCCTTGTAGGGTTTTCAATCGTGGGGTTGAGT
AGTGCCACACAGCATAAAATTAGCTTGGTTTCATGCTCCGTTAAGTCATAGCGACTAATCGCTAGTTCAT
TTGCTTTGAAAACAACTAATTCAGACATACATCTCAATTGGTCTAGGTGATTTTAATCACTATACCAATT
GAGATGGGCTAGTCAATGATAATTACTAGTCCTTTTCCTTTGAGTTGTGGGTATCTGTAAATTCTGCTAG
ACCTTTGCTGGAAAACTTGTAAATTCTGCTAGACCCTCTGTAAATTCCGCTAGACCTTTGTGTGTTTTTT
TTGTTTATATTCAAGTGGTTATAATTTATAGAATAAAGAAAGAATAAAAAAAGATAAAAAGAATAGATCC
CAGCCCTGTGTATAACTCACTACTTTAGTCAGTTCCGCAGTATTACAAAAGGATGTCGCAAACGCTGTTT
GCTCCTCTACAAAACAGACCTTAAAACCCTAAAGGCTTAAGTAGCACCCTCGCAAGCTCGGGCAAATCGC
TGAATATTCCTTTTGTCTCCGACCATCAGGCACCTGAGTCGCTGTCTTTTTCGTGACATTCAGTTCGCTG
CGCTCACGGCTCTGGCAGTGAATGGGGGTAAATGGCACTACAGGCGCCTTTTATGGATTCATGCAAGGAA
ACTACCCATAATACAAGAAAAGCCCGTCACGGGCTTCTCAGGGCGTTTTATGGCGGGTCTGCTATGTGGT
GCTATCTGACTTTTTGCTGTTCAGCAGTTCCTGCCCTCTGATTTTCCAGTCTGACCACTTCGGATTATCC
CGTGACAGGTCATTCAGACTGGCTAATGCACCCAGTAAGGCAGCGGTATCATCAACAGGCTTACCCGTCT
TACTGTCCCTAGTGCTTGGATTCTCACCAATAAAAAACGCCCGGCGGCAACCGAGCGTTCTGAACAAATC
CAGATGGAGTTCTGAGGTCATTACTGGATCTATCAACAGGAGTCCAAGCGAGCTCTCGAACCCCAGAGTC
CCGCTCAGAAGAACTCGTCAAGAAGGCGATAGAAGGCGATGCGCTGCGAATCGGGAGCGGCGATACCGTA
AAGCACGAGGAAGCGGTCAGCCCATTCGCCGCCAAGCTCTTCAGCAATATCACGGGTAGCCAACGCTATG
TCCTGATAGCGGTCCGCCACACCCAGCCGGCCACAGTCGATGAATCCAGAAAAGCGGCCATTTTCCACCA
TGATATTCGGCAAGCAGGCATCGCCATGGGTCACGACGAGATCCTCGCCGTCGGGCATGCGCGCCTTGAG
CCTGGCGAACAGTTCGGCTGGCGCGAGCCCCTGATGCTCTTCGTCCAGATCATCCTGATCGACAAGACCG
GCTTCCATCCGAGTACGTGCTCGCTCGATGCGATGTTTCGCTTGGTGGTCGAATGGGCAGGTAGCCGGAT
CAAGCGTATGCAGCCGCCGCATTGCATCAGCCATGATGGATACTTTCTCGGCAGGAGCAAGGTGAGATGA
CAGGAGATCCTGCCCCGGCACTTCGCCCAATAGCAGCCAGTCCCTTCCCGC
